>Addgene plasmid #237136 | NanoBRET Assay Vector, HaloTag-Menin | depositor full sequence | sequence record 470701 | NanoBRET Assay Vector, HaloTag-Menin sequence 7024 bps
CGGCAGTGAAAAAAATGCTTTATTTGTGAAATTTGTGATGCTATTGCTTTATTTGTAACCATTATAAGCT
GCAATAAACAAGTTAACAACAACAATTGCATTCATTTTATGTTTCAGGTTCAGGGGGAGGTGTGGGAGGT
TTTTTAAAGCAAGTAAAACCTCTACAAATGTGGTATGGCTGATTATGATCCGCGGCCGCAATACGTCGAC
GTTATCAGCTGACTTCGTACGAGAGCCTAGGATTATGGCGCGCCACTAGTTATTAATAGTAATCAATTAC
GGGGTCATTAGTTCATAGCCCATATATGGAGTTCCGCGTTACATAACTTACGGTAAATGGCCCGCCTGGC
TGACCGCCCAACGACCCCCGCCCATTGACGTCAATAATGACGTATGTTCCCATAGTAACGCCAATAGGGA
CTTTCCATTGACGTCAATGGGTGGAGTATTTACGGTAAACTGCCCACTTGGCAGTACATCAAGTGTATCA
TATGCCAAGTCCGCCCCCTATTGACGTCAATGACGGTAAATGGCCCGCCTGGCATTATGCCCAGTACATG
ACCTTACGGGACTTTCCTACTTGGCAGTACATCTACGTATTAGTCATCGCTATTACCATGGTGATGCGGT
TTTGGCAGTACACCAATGGGCGTGGATAGCGGTTTGACTCACGGGGATTTCCAAGTCTCCACCCCATTGA
CGTCAATGGGAGTTTGTTTTGGCACCAAAATCAACGGGACTTTCCAAAATGTCGTAATAACCCCGCCCCG
TTGACGCAAATGGGCGGTAGGCGTGTACGGTGGGAGGTCTATATAAGCAGAGCTGGTTTAGTGAACCGTC
AGATCACTAGAAGCTTTATTGCGGTAGTTTATCACAGTTAAATTGCTAACGCAGTCAGTGCTTCTGACAC
AACAGTCTCGAACTTAAGCTGCAGAAGTTGGTCGTGAGGCACTGGGCAGGTAAGTATCAAGGTTACAAGA
CAGGTTTAAGGAGACCAATAGAAACTGGGCTTGTCGAGACAGAGAAGACTCTTGCGTTTCTGATAGGCAC
CTATTGGTCTTACTGACATCCACTTTGCCTTTCTCTCCACAGGTGTCCACTCCCAGTTCAATTACAGCTC
TTAAGGCTAGAGTATTAATACGACTCACTATAGGGCTAGCAAAGCCACCATGGCAGAAATCGGTACTGGC
TTTCCATTCGACCCCCATTATGTGGAAGTCCTGGGCGAGCGCATGCACTACGTCGATGTTGGTCCGCGCG
ATGGCACCCCTGTGCTGTTCCTGCACGGTAACCCGACCTCCTCCTACGTGTGGCGCAACATCATCCCGCA
TGTTGCACCGACCCATCGCTGCATTGCTCCAGACCTGATCGGTATGGGCAAATCCGACAAACCAGACCTG
GGTTATTTCTTCGACGACCACGTCCGCTTCATGGATGCCTTCATCGAAGCCCTGGGTCTGGAAGAGGTCG
TCCTGGTCATTCACGACTGGGGCTCCGCTCTGGGTTTCCACTGGGCCAAGCGCAATCCAGAGCGCGTCAA
AGGTATTGCATTTATGGAGTTCATCCGCCCTATCCCGACCTGGGACGAATGGCCAGAATTTGCCCGCGAG
ACCTTCCAGGCCTTCCGCACCACCGACGTCGGCCGCAAGCTGATCATCGATCAGAACGTTTTTATCGAGG
GTACGCTGCCGATGGGTGTCGTCCGCCCGCTGACTGAAGTCGAGATGGACCATTACCGCGAGCCGTTCCT
GAATCCTGTTGACCGCGAGCCACTGTGGCGCTTCCCAAACGAGCTGCCAATCGCCGGTGAGCCAGCGAAC
ATCGTCGCGCTGGTCGAAGAATACATGGACTGGCTGCACCAGTCCCCTGTCCCGAAGCTGCTGTTCTGGG
GCACCCCAGGCGTTCTGATCCCACCGGCCGAAGCCGCTCGCCTGGCCAAAAGCCTGCCTAACTGCAAGGC
TGTGGACATCGGCCCGGGTCTGAATCTGCTGCAAGAAGACAACCCGGACCTGATCGGCAGCGAGATCGCG
CGCTGGCTGTCGACGCTCGAGATTTCCGGCGAGCCAACCACTGAGGATCTGTACTTTCAGAGCGATAACG
CGATCGCCATGGGGCTGAAGGCCGCCCAGAAGACGCTGTTCCCGCTGCGCTCCATCGACGACGTGGTGCG
CCTGTTTGCTGCCGAGCTGGGCCGAGAGGAGCCGGACCTGGTGCTCCTTTCCTTGGTGCTGGGCTTCGTG
GAGCATTTTCTGGCTGTCAACCGCGTCATCCCTACCAACGTTCCCGAGCTCACCTTCCAGCCCAGCCCCG
CCCCCGACCCGCCTGGCGGCCTCACCTACTTTCCCGTGGCCGACCTGTCTATCATCGCCGCCCTCTATGC
CCGCTTCACCGCCCAGATCCGAGGCGCCGTCGACCTGTCCCTCTATCCTCGAGAAGGGGGTGTCTCCAGC
CGTGAGCTGGTGAAGAAGGTCTCCGATGTCATATGGAACAGCCTCAGCCGCTCCTACTTCAAGGATCGGG
CCCACATCCAGTCCCTCTTCAGCTTCATCACAGGTTGGAGCCCAGTAGGCACCAAATTGGACAGCTCCGG
TGTGGCCTTTGCTGTGGTTGGGGCCTGCCAGGCCCTGGGTCTCCGGGATGTCCACCTCGCCCTGTCTGAG
GATCATGCCTGGGTAGTGTTTGGGCCCAATGGGGAGCAGACAGCTGAGGTCACCTGGCACGGCAAGGGCA
ACGAGGACCGCAGGGGCCAGACAGTCAATGCCGGTGTGGCTGAGCGGAGCTGGCTGTACCTGAAAGGATC
ATACATGCGCTGTGACCGCAAGATGGAGGTGGCGTTCATGGTGTGTGCCATCAACCCTTCCATTGACCTG
CACACCGACTCGCTGGAGCTTCTGCAGCTGCAGCAGAAGCTGCTCTGGCTGCTCTATGACCTGGGACATC
TGGAAAGGTACCCCATGGCCTTAGGGAACCTGGCAGATCTAGAGGAGCTGGAGCCCACCCCTGGCCGGCC
AGACCCACTCACCCTCTACCACAAGGGCATTGCCTCAGCCAAGACCTACTATCGGGATGAACACATCTAC
CCCTACATGTACCTGGCTGGCTACCACTGTCGCAACCGCAATGTGCGGGAAGCCCTGCAGGCCTGGGCGG
ACACGGCCACTGTCATCCAGGACTACAACTACTGCCGGGAAGACGAGGAGATCTACAAGGAGTTCTTTGA
AGTAGCCAATGATGTCATCCCCAACCTGCTGAAGGAGGCAGCCAGCTTGCTGGAGGCGGGCGAGGAGCGG
CCGGGGGAGCAAAGCCAGGGCACCCAGAGCCAAGGTTCCGCCCTCCAGGACCCTGAGTGCTTCGCCCACC
TGCTGCGATTCTACGACGGCATCTGCAAATGGGAGGAGGGCAGTCCCACGCCTGTGCTGCACGTGGGCTG
GGCCACCTTTCTTGTGCAGTCCCTAGGCCGTTTTGAGGGACAGGTGCGGCAGAAGGTGCGCATAGTGAGC
CGAGAGGCCGAGGCGGCCGAGGCCGAGGAGCCGTGGGGCGAGGAAGCCCGGGAAGGCCGGCGGCGGGGCC
CACGGCGGGAGTCCAAGCCAGAGGAGCCCCCGCCGCCCAAGAAGCCAGCACTGGACAAGGGCCTGGGCAC
CGGCCAGGGTGCAGTGTCAGGACCCCCCCGGAAGCCTCCTGGGACTGTCGCTGGCACAGCCCGAGGCCCT
GAAGGTGGCAGCACGGCTCAGGTGCCAGCACCCGCAGCATCACCACCGCCGGAGGGTCCAGTGCTCACTT
TCCAGAGTGAGAAGATGAAGGGCATGAAGGAGCTGCTGGTGGCCACCAAGATCAACTCGAGCGCCATCAA
GCTGCAACTCACGGCACAGTCGCAAGTGCAGATGAAGAAGCAGAAAGTGTCCACCCCTAGTGACTACACT
CTGTCTTTCCTCAAGCGGCAGCGCAAAGGCCTCGTTTAAACGAATTCGGGCTCGGTACCCGGGGATCCTC
TAGAGTCGACCTGCAGGCATGCAAGCTGATTTGGCTGCTGCCACCGCTGAGCAAGGCCGCTTCGAGCAGA
CATGATAAGATACATTGATGAGTTTGGACAAACCACAACTAGAATGCAGTGAAAAAAATGCTTTATTTGT
GAAATTTGTGATGCTATTGCTTTATTTGTAACCATTATAAGCTGCAATAAACAAGTTAACAACAACAATT
GCATTCATTTTATGTTTCAGGTTCAGGGGGAGATGTGGGAGGTTTTTTTAAGCAAGTAAAACCTCTACAA
ATGTGGTAAAATCTTAATTAAGAATTCTAATATAACTTCGTATAGCATACATTATACGAAGTTATGGATC
CACTGTTGACAATTAATCATCGGCATAGTATATCGGCATAGTATAATACGACAAGGTGAGGAACTAAACC
CAGGAGGCAGATCATGATTGAACAAGATGGATTGCACGCAGGTTCTCCGGCCGCTTGGGTGGAGAGGCTA
TTCGGCTATGACTGGGCACAACAGACAATCGGCTGCTCTGATGCCGCCGTGTTCCGGCTGTCAGCGCAGG
GGCGCCCGGTTCTTTTTGTCAAGACCGACCTGTCCGGTGCCCTGAATGAACTGCAGGACGAGGCAGCGCG
GCTATCGTGGCTGGCCACGACGGGCGTTCCTTGCGCAGCTGTGCTCGACGTTGTCACTGAAGCGGGAAGG
GACTGGCTGCTATTGGGCGAAGTGCCGGGGCAGGATCTCCTGTCATCTCACCTTGCTCCTGCCGAGAAAG
TATCCATCATGGCTGATGCAATGCGGCGGCTGCATACGCTTGATCCGGCTACCTGCCCATTCGACCACCA
AGCGAAACATCGCATCGAGCGAGCACGTACTCGGATGGAAGCCGGTCTTGTCGATCAGGATGATCTGGAC
GAAGAGCATCAGGGGCTCGCGCCAGCCGAACTGTTCGCCAGGCTCAAGGCGCGCATGCCCGACGGCGAGG
ATCTCGTCGTGACCCATGGCGATGCCTGCTTGCCGAATATCATGGTGGAAAATGGCCGCTTTTCTGGATT
CATCGACTGTGGCCGGCTGGGTGTGGCGGACCGCTATCAGGACATAGCGTTGGCTACCCGTGATATTGCT
GAAGAGCTTGGCGGCGAATGGGCTGACCGCTTCCTCGTGCTTTACGGTATCGCCGCTCCCGATTCGCAGC
GCATCGCCTTCTATCGCCTTCTTGACGAGTTCTTCTGATTCGAAATGACCGACCAAGCGACGCCCAACCG
GTATCAGCTCACTCAAAGGCGGTAATACGGTTATCCACAGAATCAGGGGATAACGCAGGAAAGAACATGT
GAGCAAAAGGCCAGCAAAAGGCCAGGAACCGTAAAAAGGCCGCGTTGCTGGCGTTTTTCCATAGGCTCCG
CCCCCCTGACGAGCATCACAAAAATCGACGCTCAAGTCAGAGGTGGCGAAACCCGACAGGACTATAAAGA
TACCAGGCGTTTCCCCCTGGAAGCTCCCTCGTGCGCTCTCCTGTTCCGACCCTGCCGCTTACCGGATACC
TGTCCGCCTTTCTCCCTTCGGGAAGCGTGGCGCTTTCTCATAGCTCACGCTGTAGGTATCTCAGTTCGGT
GTAGGTCGTTCGCTCCAAGCTGGGCTGTGTGCACGAACCCCCCGTTCAGCCCGACCGCTGCGCCTTATCC
GGTAACTATCGTCTTGAGTCCAACCCGGTAAGACACGACTTATCGCCACTGGCAGCAGCCACTGGTAACA
GGATTAGCAGAGCGAGGTATGTAGGCGGTGCTACAGAGTTCTTGAAGTGGTGGCCTAACTACGGCTACAC
TAGAAGGACAGTATTTGGTATCTGCGCTCTGCTGAAGCCAGTTACCTTCGGAAAAAGAGTTGGTAGCTCT
TGATCCGGCAAACAAACCACCGCTGGTAGCGGTGGTTTTTTTGTTTGCAAGCAGCAGATTACGCGCAGAA
AAAAAGGATTTCAAGAAGATCCTTTGATCTTTTCTACGGGGTCTGACGCTCAGTGGAACGAAAACTCACG
TTAAGGGATTTTGGTCATGAGATTATCAAAAAGGATCTTCACCTAGATCCTTTTATAGTCCGGAATCGTC
ACACAAAAAACCAACACACAGATGTAATGAAAATAAAGATATTTTATTGCGGCCATCGTGATGGCTAGAG
TTTAGCCCTCCCACACATAACCAGAGGGCAGCAATTCACGAATCCCAACTGCCGTCGGCTGTCCATCACT
GTCCTTCACTATGGCTTTGATCCCAGGATGCAGATCGAGAAGCACCTGTCGGCACCGTCCGCAGGGGCTC
AAGATGCCCCTGTTCTCATTTCCGATCGCGACGATACAAGTCAGGTTGCCAGCTGCCGCAGCAGCAGCAG
TGCCCAGCACCACGAGTTCTGCACAAGGTCCCCCAGTAAAATGATATACATTGACACCAGTGAAGATGCG
GCCGTCGCTAGAGAGAGCTGCGCTGGCGACGCTGTAGTCTTCAGAGATGGGGATGCTGTTGATTGTAGCC
GTTGCTCTTTCAATGAGGGTGGATTCTTCTTGAGACAAAGGCTTGGCCATGGTGGCGCTAGTGTCAGAAG
AATCGAGCTTTTTGCAAAAGCCTAGGCCTCCAAAAAAGCCTCCTCACTACTTCTGGAATAGCTCAGAGGC
CGAGGCGGCCTCGGCCTCTGCATAAATAAAAAAAATTAGTCAGCCATGGGGCGGAGAATGGGCGGAACTG
GGCGGAGTTAGGGGCGGGATGGGCGGAGTTAGGGGCGGGACTATGGTTGCTGACTAATTGAGATGCATGC
TTTGCATACTTCTGCCTGCTGGGGAGCCTGGGGACTTTCCACACCTGGTTGCTGACTAATTGAGATGCAT
GCTTTGCATACTTCTGCCTGCTGGGGAGCCTGGGGACTTTCCACACCCTAACTGACACACATTCCACAGC
TGGTTCTTTCCGCCTCAGAAGGTACCTAACCAAGTTCCTCTTTCAGAGGTTATTTCAGGCCATGGTGCTG
CGCAAGACGCGTTAATTAAGACGT
Features (pLannotate 1.2.2; 19 found; start..end, strand, type, name):
      3..84      -  polyA_signal   SV40 poly(A) signal: SV40 polyadenylation signal
    107..190     -  CDS            large T antigen (fragment): large T antigen from SV40 (simian virus 40)
    255..620     +  enhancer       CMV enhancer: human cytomegalovirus immediate early enhancer
    622..821     +  promoter       CMV promoter: human cytomegalovirus (CMV) immediate early promoter
    960..1092    +  intron         chimeric intron: chimera between introns from human β-globin and immunoglobulin heavy chain genes
   1136..1154    +  promoter       T7 promoter: promoter for bacteriophage T7 RNA polymerase
   1170..2060    +  CDS            HaloTag®: modified bacterial dehalogenase that forms covalent bonds with chloroalkane derivatives
   2073..2093    +  CDS            TEV site: tobacco etch virus (TEV) protease recognition and cleavage site
   2109..3953    +  CDS            MEN1: MEN1_HUMAN - Also known as SCG2. Experimental evidence at protein level: Swiss-Prot protein existence level 1. Essential component of a MLL/SET1 histone methyltransferase (HMT) complex, a complex that specifically methylates 'Lys-4' of histone H3 (H3K4). Functions as a transcriptional regulator. Binds to the TERT promoter and represses telomerase expression. Plays a role in TGFB1-mediated inhibition of cell-proliferation, possibly regulating SMAD3 transcriptional activity. Represses JUND-mediated transcriptional activation on AP1 sites, as well as that mediated by NFKB subunit RELA. Positively
   3962..4017    +  misc_feature   MCS: pUC18/19 multiple cloning site
   4066..4187    -  polyA_signal   SV40 poly(A) signal: SV40 polyadenylation signal
   4210..4278    -  CDS            large T antigen (fragment): large T antigen from SV40 (simian virus 40)
   4302..4335    +  protein_bind   loxP: Cre-mediated recombination occurs in the 8-bp core sequence (GCATACAT). Cre recombinase
   4345..4392    +  promoter       EM7 promoter: synthetic bacterial promoter&nbsp
   4424..5215    +  CDS            neo: KKA2_KLEPN - Also known as kan, nptII. Experimental evidence at protein level: Swiss-Prot protein existence level 1. Resistance to kanamycin, neomycin, paromomycin, ribostamycin, butirosin and gentamicin B. From Klebsiella pneumoniae.
   5376..5964    -  rep_origin     ori: high-copy-number ColE1/pMB1/pBR322/pUC origin of replication
   6090..6138    -  polyA_signal   poly(A) signal: synthetic polyadenylation signal
   6162..6560    -  CDS            BSD: blasticidin S deaminase; Aspergillus terreus BSD; confers resistance to blasticidin
   6591..6948    -  promoter       SV40 promoter: SV40 enhancer and early promoter
