>Addgene plasmid #237136 | NanoBRET Assay Vector, HaloTag-Menin | addgene full sequence | sequence record 474934 | Addgene NGS Result
CCCTGTCTGAGGATCATGCCTGGGTAGTGTTTGGGCCCAATGGGGAGCAGACAGCTGAGGTCACCTGGCA
CGGCAAGGGCAACGAGGACCGCAGGGGCCAGACAGTCAATGCCGGTGTGGCTGAGCGGAGCTGGCTGTAC
CTGAAAGGATCATACATGCGCTGTGACCGCAAGATGGAGGTGGCGTTCATGGTGTGTGCCATCAACCCTT
CCATTGACCTGCACACCGACTCGCTGGAGCTTCTGCAGCTGCAGCAGAAGCTGCTCTGGCTGCTCTATGA
CCTGGGACATCTGGAAAGGTACCCCATGGCCTTAGGGAACCTGGCAGATCTAGAGGAGCTGGAGCCCACC
CCTGGCCGGCCAGACCCACTCACCCTCTACCACAAGGGCATTGCCTCAGCCAAGACCTACTATCGGGATG
AACACATCTACCCCTACATGTACCTGGCTGGCTACCACTGTCGCAACCGCAATGTGCGGGAAGCCCTGCA
GGCCTGGGCGGACACGGCCACTGTCATCCAGGACTACAACTACTGCCGGGAAGACGAGGAGATCTACAAG
GAGTTCTTTGAAGTAGCCAATGATGTCATCCCCAACCTGCTGAAGGAGGCAGCCAGCTTGCTGGAGGCGG
GCGAGGAGCGGCCGGGGGAGCAAAGCCAGGGCACCCAGAGCCAAGGTTCCGCCCTCCAGGACCCTGAGTG
CTTCGCCCACCTGCTGCGATTCTACGACGGCATCTGCAAATGGGAGGAGGGCAGTCCCACGCCTGTGCTG
CACGTGGGCTGGGCCACCTTTCTTGTGCAGTCCCTAGGCCGTTTTGAGGGACAGGTGCGGCAGAAGGTGC
GCATAGTGAGCCGAGAGGCCGAGGCGGCCGAGGCCGAGGAGCCGTGGGGCGAGGAAGCCCGGGAAGGCCG
GCGGCGGGGCCCACGGCGGGAGTCCAAGCCAGAGGAGCCCCCGCCGCCCAAGAAGCCAGCACTGGACAAG
GGCCTGGGCACCGGCCAGGGTGCAGTGTCAGGACCCCCCCGGAAGCCTCCTGGGACTGTCGCTGGCACAG
CCCGAGGCCCTGAAGGTGGCAGCACGGCTCAGGTGCCAGCACCCGCAGCATCACCACCGCCGGAGGGTCC
AGTGCTCACTTTCCAGAGTGAGAAGATGAAGGGCATGAAGGAGCTGCTGGTGGCCACCAAGATCAACTCG
AGCGCCATCAAGCTGCAACTCACGGCACAGTCGCAAGTGCAGATGAAGAAGCAGAAAGTGTCCACCCCTA
GTGACTACACTCTGTCTTTCCTCAAGCGGCAGCGCAAAGGCCTCGTTTCTCTCGAGCCAACCACTGAGGA
TCTGTACTTTCAGAGCGATAACGATGGATCCGAAATCGGTACTGGCTTTCCATTCGACCCCCATTATGTG
GAAGTCCTGGGCGAGCGCATGCACTACGTCGATGTTGGTCCGCGCGATGGCACCCCTGTGCTGTTCCTGC
ACGGTAACCCGACCTCCTCCTACGTGTGGCGCAACATCATCCCGCATGTTGCACCGACCCATCGCTGCAT
TGCTCCAGACCTGATCGGTATGGGCAAATCCGACAAACCAGACCTGGGTTATTTCTTCGACGACCACGTC
CGCTTCATGGATGCCTTCATCGAAGCCCTGGGTCTGGAAGAGGTCGTCCTGGTCATTCACGACTGGGGCT
CCGCTCTGGGTTTCCACTGGGCCAAGCGCAATCCAGAGCGCGTCAAAGGTATTGCATTTATGGAGTTCAT
CCGCCCTATCCCGACCTGGGACGAATGGCCAGAATTTGCCCGCGAGACCTTCCAGGCCTTCCGCACCACC
GACGTCGGCCGCAAGCTGATCATCGATCAGAACGTTTTTATCGAGGGTACGCTGCCGATGGGTGTCGTCC
GCCCGCTGACTGAAGTCGAGATGGACCATTACCGCGAGCCGTTCCTGAATCCTGTTGACCGCGAGCCACT
GTGGCGCTTCCCAAACGAGCTGCCAATCGCCGGTGAGCCAGCGAACATCGTCGCGCTGGTCGAAGAATAC
ATGGACTGGCTGCACCAGTCCCCTGTCCCGAAGCTGCTGTTCTGGGGCACCCCAGGCGTTCTGATCCCAC
CGGCCGAAGCCGCTCGCCTGGCCAAAAGCCTGCCTAACTGCAAGGCTGTGGACATCGGCCCGGGTCTGAA
TCTGCTGCAAGAAGACAACCCGGACCTGATCGGCAGCGAGATCGCGCGCTGGCTGTCTACTCTGGAGATT
TCCGGTTAATAGAATTCTAGAGTCGACCTGCAGGCATGCAAGCTGATTTGGCTGCTGCCACCGCTGAGCA
AGGCCGCTTCGAGCAGACATGATAAGATACATTGATGAGTTTGGACAAACCACAACTAGAATGCAGTGAA
AAAAATGCTTTATTTGTGAAATTTGTGATGCTATTGCTTTATTTGTAACCATTATAAGCTGCAATAAACA
AGTTAACAACAACAATTGCATTCATTTTATGTTTCAGGTTCAGGGGGAGATGTGGGAGGTTTTTTTAAGC
AAGTAAAACCTCTACAAATGTGGTAAAATCTTAATTAAGAATTCTAATATAACTTCGTATAGCATACATT
ATACGAAGTTATGGATCCACTGTTGACAATTAATCATCGGCATAGTATATCGGCATAGTATAATACGACA
AGGTGAGGAACTAAACCCAGGAGGCAGATCATGATTGAACAAGATGGATTGCACGCAGGTTCTCCGGCCG
CTTGGGTGGAGAGGCTATTCGGCTATGACTGGGCACAACAGACAATCGGCTGCTCTGATGCCGCCGTGTT
CCGGCTGTCAGCGCAGGGGCGCCCGGTTCTTTTTGTCAAGACCGACCTGTCCGGTGCCCTGAATGAACTG
CAGGACGAGGCAGCGCGGCTATCGTGGCTGGCCACGACGGGCGTTCCTTGCGCAGCTGTGCTCGACGTTG
TCACTGAAGCGGGAAGGGACTGGCTGCTATTGGGCGAAGTGCCGGGGCAGGATCTCCTGTCATCTCACCT
TGCTCCTGCCGAGAAAGTATCCATCATGGCTGATGCAATGCGGCGGCTGCATACGCTTGATCCGGCTACC
TGCCCATTCGACCACCAAGCGAAACATCGCATCGAGCGAGCACGTACTCGGATGGAAGCCGGTCTTGTCG
ATCAGGATGATCTGGACGAAGAGCATCAGGGGCTCGCGCCAGCCGAACTGTTCGCCAGGCTCAAGGCGCG
CATGCCCGACGGCGAGGATCTCGTCGTGACCCATGGCGATGCCTGCTTGCCGAATATCATGGTGGAAAAT
GGCCGCTTTTCTGGATTCATCGACTGTGGCCGGCTGGGTGTGGCGGACCGCTATCAGGACATAGCGTTGG
CTACCCGTGATATTGCTGAAGAGCTTGGCGGCGAATGGGCTGACCGCTTCCTCGTGCTTTACGGTATCGC
CGCTCCCGATTCGCAGCGCATCGCCTTCTATCGCCTTCTTGACGAGTTCTTCTGATTCGAAATGACCGAC
CAAGCGACGCCCAACCGGTATCAGCTCACTCAAAGGCGGTAATACGGTTATCCACAGAATCAGGGGATAA
CGCAGGAAAGAACATGTCAAACATGAGAATTACAACTTATATCGTATGGGGCTGACTTCAGGTGCTACAT
TTGAAGAGATAAATTGCACTGAAATCTAGAAATATTTTATCTGATTAATAAGATGATCTTCTTGAGATCG
TTTTGGTCTGCGCGTAATCTCTTGCTCTGAAAACGAAAAAACCGCCTTGCAGGGCGGTTTTTCGAAGGTT
CTCTGAGCTACCAACTCTTTGAACCGAGGTAACTGGCTTGGAGGAGCGCAGTCACCAAAACTTGTCCTTT
CAGTTTAGCCTTAACCGGCGCATGACTTCAAGACTAACTCCTCTAAATCAATTACCAGTGGCTGCTGCCA
GTGGTGCTTTTGCATGTCTTTCCGGGTTGGACTCAAGACGATAGTTACCGGATAAGGCGCAGCGGTCGGA
CTGAACGGGGGGTTCGTGCATACAGTCCAGCTTGGAGCGAACTGCCTACCCGGAACTGAGTGTCAGGCGT
GGAATGAGACAAACGCGGCCATAACAGCGGAATGACACCGGTAAACCGAAAGGCAGGAACAGGAGAGCGC
ACGAGGGAGCCGCCAGGGGGAAACGCCTGGTATCTTTATAGTCCTGTCGGGTTTCGCCACCACTGATTTG
AGCGTCAGATTTCGTGATGCTTGTCAGGGGGGCGGAGCCTATGGAAAAACGGCTTTGCCGCGGCCCTCTC
ACTTCCCTGTTAAGTATCTTCCTGGCATCTTCCAGGAAATCTCCGCCCCGTTCGTAAGCCATTTCCGCTC
GCCGCAGTCGAACGACCGAGCGTAGCGAGTCAGTGAGCGAGGAAGCGGAATATATCCTGTATCACATATT
CTGCTGACGCACCGGTGCAGCCTTTTTTCTCCTGCCACATGAAGCACTTCACTGACACCCTCATCAGTGC
CAACATAGTAAGCCAGTATACACTCCGCTAGCGCTGATGTCCGGAATCGTCACACAAAAAACCAACACAC
AGATGTAATGAAAATAAAGATATTTTATTGCGGCCATCGTGATGGCTAGAGTTTAGCCCTCCCACACATA
ACCAGAGGGCAGCAATTCACGAATCCCAACTGCCGTCGGCTGTCCATCACTGTCCTTCACTATGGCTTTG
ATCCCAGGATGCAGATCGAGAAGCACCTGTCGGCACCGTCCGCAGGGGCTCAAGATGCCCCTGTTCTCAT
TTCCGATCGCGACGATACAAGTCAGGTTGCCAGCTGCCGCAGCAGCAGCAGTGCCCAGCACCACGAGTTC
TGCACAAGGTCCCCCAGTAAAATGATATACATTGACACCAGTGAAGATGCGGCCGTCGCTAGAGAGAGCT
GCGCTGGCGACGCTGTAGTCTTCAGAGATGGGGATGCTGTTGATTGTAGCCGTTGCTCTTTCAATGAGGG
TGGATTCTTCTTGAGACAAAGGCTTGGCCATGGTGGCGCTAGTGTCAGAAGAATCGAGCTTTTTGCAAAA
GCCTAGGCCTCCAAAAAAGCCTCCTCACTACTTCTGGAATAGCTCAGAGGCCGAGGCGGCCTCGGCCTCT
GCATAAATAAAAAAAATTAGTCAGCCATGGGGCGGAGAATGGGCGGAACTGGGCGGAGTTAGGGGCGGGA
TGGGCGGAGTTAGGGGCGGGACTATGGTTGCTGACTAATTGAGATGCATGCTTTGCATACTTCTGCCTGC
TGGGGAGCCTGGGGACTTTCCACACCTGGTTGCTGACTAATTGAGATGCATGCTTTGCATACTTCTGCCT
GCTGGGGAGCCTGGGGACTTTCCACACCCTAACTGACACACATTCCACAGCTGGTTCTTTCCGCCTCAGA
AGGTACCTAACCAAGTTCCTCTTTCAGAGGTTATTTCAGGCCATGGTGCTGCGCAAGACGCGTTAATTAA
GACGTCGGCAGTGAAAAAAATGCTTTATTTGTGAAATTTGTGATGCTATTGCTTTATTTGTAACCATTAT
AAGCTGCAATAAACAAGTTAACAACAACAATTGCATTCATTTTATGTTTCAGGTTCAGGGGGAGGTGTGG
GAGGTTTTTTAAAGCAAGTAAAACCTCTACAAATGTGGTATGGCTGATTATGATCCGCGGCCGCAATACG
TCGACGTTATCAGCTGACTTCGTACGAGAGCCTAGGATTATGGCGCGCCACTAGTTATTAATAGTAATCA
ATTACGGGGTCATTAGTTCATAGCCCATATATGGAGTTCCGCGTTACATAACTTACGGTAAATGGCCCGC
CTGGCTGACCGCCCAACGACCCCCGCCCATTGACGTCAATAATGACGTATGTTCCCATAGTAACGCCAAT
AGGGACTTTCCATTGACGTCAATGGGTGGAGTATTTACGGTAAACTGCCCACTTGGCAGTACATCAAGTG
TATCATATGCCAAGTCCGCCCCCTATTGACGTCAATGACGGTAAATGGCCCGCCTGGCATTATGCCCAGT
ACATGACCTTACGGGACTTTCCTACTTGGCAGTACATCTACGTATTAGTCATCGCTATTACCATGGTGAT
GCGGTTTTGGCAGTACACCAATGGGCGTGGATAGCGGTTTGACTCACGGGGATTTCCAAGTCTCCACCCC
ATTGACGTCAATGGGAGTTTGTTTTGGCACCAAAATCAACGGGACTTTCCAAAATGTCGTAATAACCCCG
CCCCGTTGACGCAAATGGGCGGTAGGCGTGTACGGTGGGAGGTCTATATAAGCAGAGCTGGTTTAGTGAA
CCGTCAGATCACTAGAAGCTTTATTGCGGTAGTTTATCACAGTTAAATTGCTAACGCAGTCAGTGCTTCT
GACACAACAGTCTCGAACTTAAGCTGCAGAAGTTGGTCGTGAGGCACTGGGCAGGTAAGTATCAAGGTTA
CAAGACAGGTTTAAGGAGACCAATAGAAACTGGGCTTGTCGAGACAGAGAAGACTCTTGCGTTTCTGATA
GGCACCTATTGGTCTTACTGACATCCACTTTGCCTTTCTCTCCACAGGTGTCCACTCCCAGTTCAATTAC
AGCTCTTAAGGCTAGAGTATTAATACGACTCACTATAGGGCTAGCGATCGCCATGGGGCTGAAGGCCGCC
CAGAAGACGCTGTTCCCGCTGCGCTCCATCGACGACGTGGTGCGCCTGTTTGCTGCCGAGCTGGGCCGAG
AGGAGCCGGACCTGGTGCTCCTTTCCTTGGTGCTGGGCTTCGTGGAGCATTTTCTGGCTGTCAACCGCGT
CATCCCTACCAACGTTCCCGAGCTCACCTTCCAGCCCAGCCCCGCCCCCGACCCGCCTGGCGGCCTCACC
TACTTTCCCGTGGCCGACCTGTCTATCATCGCCGCCCTCTATGCCCGCTTCACCGCCCAGATCCGAGGCG
CCGTCGACCTGTCCCTCTATCCTCGAGAAGGGGGTGTCTCCAGCCGTGAGCTGGTGAAGAAGGTCTCCGA
TGTCATATGGAACAGCCTCAGCCGCTCCTACTTCAAGGATCGGGCCCACATCCAGTCCCTCTTCAGCTTC
ATCACAGGTTGGAGCCCAGTAGGCACCAAATTGGACAGCTCCGGTGTGGCCTTTGCTGTGGTTGGGGCCT
GCCAGGCCCTGGGTCTCCGGGATGTCCACCTCG
Features (pLannotate 1.2.2; 21 found; start..end, strand, type, name):
   1326..1346    +  CDS            TEV site: tobacco etch virus (TEV) protease recognition and cleavage site
   1362..2245    +  CDS            HaloTag® (fragment): modified bacterial dehalogenase that forms covalent bonds with chloroalkane derivatives
   2256..2284    +  misc_feature   MCS (fragment): pUC18/19 multiple cloning site
   2333..2454    -  polyA_signal   SV40 poly(A) signal: SV40 polyadenylation signal
   2477..2545    -  CDS            large T antigen (fragment): large T antigen from SV40 (simian virus 40)
   2569..2602    +  protein_bind   loxP: Cre-mediated recombination occurs in the 8-bp core sequence (GCATACAT). Cre recombinase
   2612..2659    +  promoter       EM7 promoter: synthetic bacterial promoter&nbsp
   2691..3482    +  CDS            neo: KKA2_KLEPN - Also known as kan, nptII. Experimental evidence at protein level: Swiss-Prot protein existence level 1. Resistance to kanamycin, neomycin, paromomycin, ribostamycin, butirosin and gentamicin B. From Klebsiella pneumoniae.
   3702..4247    +  rep_origin     p15A ori: Plasmids containing the medium-copy-number p15A origin of replication can be propagated in E. coli cells that contain a second plasmid with the ColE1 origin.
   4335..4390    +  rep_origin     RSF ori (fragment): Plasmids containing the RSF 1030 origin of replication can be propagated in E. coli cells that contain additional plasmids with compatible origins.
   4489..4515    -  misc_feature   bom (fragment): basis of mobility region from pBR322
   4531..4579    -  polyA_signal   poly(A) signal: synthetic polyadenylation signal
   4603..5001    -  CDS            BSD: blasticidin S deaminase; Aspergillus terreus BSD; confers resistance to blasticidin
   5032..5389    -  promoter       SV40 promoter: SV40 enhancer and early promoter
   5468..5549    -  polyA_signal   SV40 poly(A) signal: SV40 polyadenylation signal
   5572..5655    -  CDS            large T antigen (fragment): large T antigen from SV40 (simian virus 40)
   5720..6085    +  enhancer       CMV enhancer: human cytomegalovirus immediate early enhancer
   6087..6286    +  promoter       CMV promoter: human cytomegalovirus (CMV) immediate early promoter
   6425..6557    +  intron         chimeric intron: chimera between introns from human β-globin and immunoglobulin heavy chain genes
   6601..6619    +  promoter       T7 promoter: promoter for bacteriophage T7 RNA polymerase
   6633..1304    +  CDS            MEN1 (across the origin): MEN1_HUMAN - Also known as SCG2. Experimental evidence at protein level: Swiss-Prot protein existence level 1. Essential component of a MLL/SET1 histone methyltransferase (HMT) complex, a complex that specifically methylates 'Lys-4' of histone H3 (H3K4). Functions as a transcriptional regulator. Binds to the TERT promoter and represses telomerase expression. Plays a role in TGFB1-mediated inhibition of cell-proliferation, possibly regulating SMAD3 transcriptional activity. Represses JUND-mediated transcriptional activation on AP1 sites, as well as that mediated by NFKB subunit RELA. Positively
