[The description below was written by a language model from this plasmid's Addgene catalogue record and pLannotate feature annotations shown in this document.]
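Description:
NanoBRET Assay Vector, HaloTag-Menin is a mammalian expression plasmid built on the pFN222K HaloTag CMV-Blast BiBRET backbone and designed to produce human menin (MEN1, no mutations recorded) fused to HaloTag. The expression cassette consists of the CMV immediate-early enhancer and promoter, a chimeric β-globin/immunoglobulin intron that aids mRNA processing, and a T7 promoter that would permit in vitro transcription. The fusion open reading frame follows, ending at an SV40 polyadenylation signal. A TEV protease site lies between HaloTag and menin, so the two can be separated. HaloTag is a modified dehalogenase that bonds covalently to chloroalkane ligands. In NanoBRET assays it carries the fluorescent acceptor, paired with a NanoLuc-tagged partner expressed from another construct, to report protein–protein interactions in live cells. Menin is a component of the MLL/SET1 histone methyltransferase complex.

In bacteria the plasmid is selected with kanamycin through an EM7-driven neo (nptII) gene, which is preceded by a single loxP site. A separate SV40 promoter–BSD cassette with a synthetic poly(A) signal gives blasticidin selection in mammalian cells.

The record contains several inconsistencies. The catalogue tag field lists NanoLuc at the N terminus, yet neither sequence is annotated with NanoLuc. The depositor sequence (7,024 nt) places HaloTag N-terminal to menin and carries a high-copy ColE1/pUC origin, matching the name and the stated copy number. The repository's sequencing result (7,173 nt) instead shows MEN1 followed by the TEV site and HaloTag, with a p15A origin and RSF ori and bom fragments. The fusion orientation and origin should therefore be confirmed before use.
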