Addgene plasmid #237136: NanoBRET Assay Vector, HaloTag-Menin
Purpose: Express HaloTag(R)-Menin Fusion Protein in Mammalian Cells under a CMV promoter
Depositing lab: Promega Corporation.
Backbone
  Vector backbone: pFN222K HaloTag(R) CMV-Blast BiBRET Vector
  Vector type: Mammalian Expression
  Selectable markers: Blasticidin
Growth in bacteria
  Bacterial resistance: Kanamycin, 50 μg/mL
  Growth temperature: 37°C
  Growth strain: DH5alpha
  Copy number: High Copy
Gene/Insert
  Gene/Insert name: Menin
  Species: H. sapiens (human)
  Mutation: None
  Entrez Gene: MEN1 (a.k.a. MEAI, SCG2)
  Promoter: CMV
  Tag / fusion protein: NanoLuc (R) (N terminal on backbone)
  Cloning method: Other
Terms and licenses: Academic/Nonprofit Terms; Industry Terms
How to cite: NanoBRET Assay Vector, HaloTag-Menin was a gift from Promega Corporation (Addgene plasmid # 237136)
